Addgene plasmid #168511: pCAG-Apex2-Venus-CAAX
Purpose: Expression of Apex2 fused to Venus-CAAX for targeting to plasma membrane. Useful for correlated light-eletron microscopy experiments in neurons.
Depositing lab: Franck Polleux. Depositing organization: Columbia University. Publication: Correlated Light-Serial Scanning Electron Microscopy (CoLSSEM) for ultrastructural visualization of single neurons in vivo. Hirabayashi Y, Tapia JC, Polleux F. Sci Rep. 2018 Sep 27;8(1):14491. doi: 10.1038/s41598-018-32820-5. PubMed 30262876.
Backbone
  Vector backbone: pCAG
  Vector type: Mammalian Expression
Growth in bacteria
  Bacterial resistance: Ampicillin, 100 μg/mL
  Growth temperature: 37°C
  Growth strain: DH5alpha
  Copy number: High Copy
Gene/Insert
  Gene/Insert name: Apex2
  Species: Glycine max (Soybean)
  Promoter: CAG
  Tag / fusion protein: Venus-CAAX (C terminal on insert)
  Cloning method: Restriction Enzyme; 5′ cloning site Unknown (unknown if destroyed)
Terms and licenses: Academic/Nonprofit Terms; Industry Terms: Not Available to Industry
How to cite: pCAG-Apex2-Venus-CAAX was a gift from Franck Polleux (Addgene plasmid # 168511 ; http://n2t.net/addgene:168511 ; RRID:Addgene_168511)
