[The description below was written by a language model from this plasmid's Addgene catalogue record and pLannotate feature annotations shown in this document.]
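Description:
pCAG-Apex2-Venus-CAAX is a mammalian expression plasmid of about 6.4 kb built on the pCAG backbone. It is propagated in E. coli as a high-copy plasmid through a ColE1/pUC-type origin and selected with ampicillin via the β-lactamase gene and its own promoter. No mammalian selection marker is annotated. The backbone also carries an SV40 origin, which permits episomal replication in cells expressing large T antigen, along with an SV40 poly(A) signal and remnants of lac regulatory sequence.

The payload is a single fusion open reading frame driven by the strong, broadly active CAG promoter, annotated here as the CMV immediate-early enhancer, the chicken β-actin promoter and a chimeric β-actin/β-globin intron. Transcription ends at a rabbit β-globin polyadenylation signal. The coding region begins with a short FLAG-type epitope fragment, followed by APEX2, the engineered soybean ascorbate peroxidase used as a monomeric tag for electron microscopy. Next come a nuclear export signal of the HIV Rev type, the yellow fluorescent protein Venus, and a C-terminal H-Ras fragment that supplies the CAAX motif. Lipid modification of this motif anchors the fusion to the inner face of the plasma membrane. The FLAG fragment and the export signal appear in the feature annotation but are not mentioned in the catalogue entry.

The design puts a fluorescent label and an electron-microscopy tag on the same membrane-targeted protein, so a cell found by Venus fluorescence can be located again at the ultrastructural level. The stated use is correlated light-electron microscopy in neurons. The depositor's sequence and the repository's sequencing result show the same feature layout and differ by only about ten nucleotides in length.
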