Features (pLannotate 1.2.2; 21 found; start..end, strand, type, name):
      4..383     +  enhancer       CMV enhancer: human cytomegalovirus immediate early enhancer
    386..661     +  promoter       chicken β-actin promoter: No description available
    662..1670    +  intron         chimeric intron: chimera between introns from chicken β-actin and rabbit β-globin
   1731..1754    +  CDS            3xFLAG (fragment): three tandem FLAG® epitope tags
   1751..2498    +  CDS            APEX2 (fragment): soybean ascorbate peroxidase, engineered to serve as a monomeric tag for electron microscopy and live-cell proteomics (Lam et al., 2015) more active than the original APEX due to the A134P mutation
   2505..2531    +  CDS            NES: nuclear export signal from the HIV Rev protein (Fischer et al., 1995)
   2553..3269    +  CDS            Venus: Venus is a basic (constitutively fluorescent) yellow fluorescent protein published in 2002, derived from Aequorea victoria. It is reported to be a rapidly-maturing weak dimer with moderate acid sensitivity.
   3285..3347    +  CDS            H-Ras (fragment): human small GTPase proto-oncoprotein
   3372..3443    +  CDS            HBB (fragment): HBB_PONPY - Experimental evidence at transcript level: Swiss-Prot protein existence level 2. Involved in oxygen transport from the lung to the various peripheral tissues. From Pongo pygmaeus (Bornean orangutan).
   3514..3569    +  polyA_signal   β-globin poly(A) signal: rabbit β-globin polyadenylation signal (Gil and Proudfoot, 1987)
   3952..3968    -  protein_bind   lac operator: The lac repressor binds to the lac operator to inhibit transcription in E. coli. This inhibition can be relieved by adding lactose or isopropyl-β-D-thiogalactopyranoside (IPTG). lac repressor encoded by lacI
   3976..4006    -  promoter       lac promoter: promoter for the E. coli lac operon
   4021..4042    -  protein_bind   CAP binding site: CAP binding activates transcription in the presence of cAMP. E. coli catabolite activator protein
   4055..4094    -  CDS            lacI (fragment): lac repressor; lacI; The lac repressor binds to the lac operator to inhibit transcription in E. coli. This inhibition can be relieved by adding lactose or isopropyl-β-D-thiogalactopyranoside (IPTG).
   4101..4123    +  promoter       SV40 promoter (fragment): SV40 enhancer and early promoter
   4147..4282    +  rep_origin     SV40 ori: SV40 origin of replication
   4302..4436    +  polyA_signal   SV40 poly(A) signal: SV40 polyadenylation signal
   4438..4492    -  CDS            lacI (fragment): lac repressor; lacI; The lac repressor binds to the lac operator to inhibit transcription in E. coli. This inhibition can be relieved by adding lactose or isopropyl-β-D-thiogalactopyranoside (IPTG).
   4675..5263    -  rep_origin     ori: high-copy-number ColE1/pMB1/pBR322/pUC origin of replication
   5434..6294    -  CDS            AmpR: β-lactamase; bla; confers resistance to ampicillin, carbenicillin, and related antibiotics
   6295..6399    -  promoter       AmpR promoter: bla
>Addgene plasmid #168511 | pCAG-Apex2-Venus-CAAX | depositor full sequence | sequence record 326701 | pCAG-Apex2-Venus-CAAX sequence 6425 bps
GTCGACATTGATTATTGACTAGTTATTAATAGTAATCAATTACGGGGTCATTAGTTCATAGCCCATATAT
GGAGTTCCGCGTTACATAACTTACGGTAAATGGCCCGCCTGGCTGACCGCCCAACGACCCCCGCCCATTG
ACGTCAATAATGACGTATGTTCCCATAGTAACGCCAATAGGGACTTTCCATTGACGTCAATGGGTGGACT
ATTTACGGTAAACTGCCCACTTGGCAGTACATCAAGTGTATCATATGCCAAGTACGCCCCCTATTGACGT
CAATGACGGTAAATGGCCCGCCTGGCATTATGCCCAGTACATGACCTTATGGGACTTTCCTACTTGGCAG
TACATCTACGTATTAGTCATCGCTATTACCATGGGTCGAGGTGAGCCCCACGTTCTGCTTCACTCTCCCC
ATCTCCCCCCCCTCCCCACCCCCAATTTTGTATTTATTTATTTTTTAATTATTTTGTGCAGCGATGGGGG
CGGGGGGGGGGGGGGCGCGCGCCAGGCGGGGCGGGGCGGGGCGAGGGGCGGGGCGGGGCGAGGCGGAGAG
GTGCGGCGGCAGCCAATCAGAGCGGCGCGCTCCGAAAGTTTCCTTTTATGGCGAGGCGGCGGCGGCGGCG
GCCCTATAAAAAGCGAAGCGCGCGGCGGGCGGGAGTCGCTGCGTTGCCTTCGCCCCGTGCCCCGCTCCGC
GCCGCCTCGCGCCGCCCGCCCCGGCTCTGACTGACCGCGTTACTCCCACAGGTGAGCGGGCGGGACGGCC
CTTCTCCTCCGGGCTGTAATTAGCGCTTGGTTTAATGACGGCTCGTTTCTTTTCTGTGGCTGCGTGAAAG
CCTTAAAGGGCTCCGGGAGGGCCCTTTGTGCGGGGGGGAGCGGCTCGGGGGGTGCGTGCGTGTGTGTGTG
CGTGGGGAGCGCCGCGTGCGGCCCGCGCTGCCCGGCGGCTGTGAGCGCTGCGGGCGCGGCGCGGGGCTTT
GTGCGCTCCGCGTGTGCGCGAGGGGAGCGCGGCCGGGGGCGGTGCCCCGCGGTGCGGGGGGGCTGCGAGG
GGAACAAAGGCTGCGTGCGGGGTGTGTGCGTGGGGGGGTGAGCAGGGGGTGTGGGCGCGGCGGTCGGGCT
GTAACCCCCCCCTGCACCCCCCTCCCCGAGTTGCTGAGCACGGCCCGGCTTCGGGTGCGGGGCTCCGTGC
GGGGCGTGGCGCGGGGCTCGCCGTGCCGGGCGGGGGGTGGCGGCAGGTGGGGGTGCCGGGCGGGGCGGGG
CCGCCTCGGGCCGGGGAGGGCTCGGGGGAGGGGCGCGGCGGCCCCGGAGCGCCGGCGGCTGTCGAGGCGC
GGCGAGCCGCAGCCATTGCCTTTTATGGTAATCGTGCGAGAGGGCGCAGGGACTTCCTTTGTCCCAAATC
TGGCGGAGCCGAAATCTGGGAGGCGCCGCCGCACCCCCTCTAGCGGGCGCGGGCGAAGCGGTGCGGCGCC
GGCAGGAAGGAAATGGGCGGGGAGGGCCTTCGTGCGTCGCCGCGCCGCCGTCCCCTTCTCCATCTCCAGC
CTCGGGGCTGCCGCAGGGGGACGGCTGCCTTCGGGGGGGACGGGGCAGGGCGGGGTTCGGCTTCTGGCGT
GTGACCGGCGGCTCTAGAGCCTCTGCTAACCATGTTCATGCCTTCTTCTTTTTCCTACAGCTCCTGGGCA
ACGTGCTGGTTATTGTGCTGTCTCATCATTTTGGCAAAGAATTCATGGACTACAAGGATGACGACGATAA
GGGAAAGTCTTACCCAACTGTGAGTGCTGATTACCAGGACGCCGTTGAGAAGGCGAAGAAGAAGCTCAGA
GGCTTCATCGCTGAGAAGAGATGCGCTCCTCTAATGCTCCGTTTGGCATTCCACTCTGCTGGAACCTTTG
ACAAGGGCACGAAGACCGGTGGACCCTTCGGAACCATCAAGCACCCTGCCGAACTGGCTCACAGCGCTAA
CAACGGTCTTGACATCGCTGTTAGGCTTTTGGAGCCACTCAAGGCGGAGTTCCCTATTTTGAGCTACGCC
GATTTCTACCAGTTGGCTGGCGTTGTTGCCGTTGAGGTCACGGGTGGACCTAAGGTTCCATTCCACCCTG
GAAGAGAGGACAAGCCTGAGCCACCACCAGAGGGTCGCTTGCCCGATCCCACTAAGGGTTCTGACCATTT
GAGAGATGTGTTTGGCAAAGCTATGGGGCTTACTGACCAAGATATCGTTGCTCTATCTGGGGGTCACACT
ATTGGAGCTGCACACAAGGAGCGTTCTGGATTTGAGGGTCCCTGGACCTCTAATCCTCTTATTTTCGACA
ACTCATACTTCACGGAGTTGTTGAGTGGTGAGAAGGAAGGTCTCCTTCAGCTACCTTCTGACAAGGCTCT
TTTGTCTGACCCTGTATTCCGCCCTCTCGTTGACAAATATGCAGCGGACGAAGATGCCTTCTTTGCTGAT
TACGCTGAGGCTCACCAAAAGCTTTCCGAGCTTGGGTTTGCTGATGCCCTGCAGCTGCCTCCCCTGGAGC
GCCTGACCCTGGACGGAATTCCGGTCGCCACCATGGTGAGCAAGGGCGAGGAGCTGTTCACCGGGGTGGT
GCCCATCCTGGTCGAGCTGGACGGCGACGTAAACGGCCACAAGTTCAGCGTGTCCGGCGAGGGCGAGGGC
GATGCCACCTACGGCAAGCTGACCCTGAAGCTGATCTGCACCACCGGCAAGCTGCCCGTGCCCTGGCCCA
CCCTCGTGACCACCCTGGGCTACGGCCTGCAGTGCTTCGCCCGCTACCCCGACCACATGAAGCAGCACGA
CTTCTTCAAGTCCGCCATGCCCGAAGGCTACGTCCAGGAGCGCACCATCTTCTTCAAGGACGACGGCAAC
TACAAGACCCGCGCCGAGGTGAAGTTCGAGGGCGACACCCTGGTGAACCGCATCGAGCTGAAGGGCATCG
ACTTCAAGGAGGACGGCAACATCCTGGGGCACAAGCTGGAGTACAACTACAACAGCCACAACGTCTATAT
CACCGCCGACAAGCAGAAGAACGGCATCAAGGCCAACTTCAAGATCCGCCACAACATCGAGGACGGCGGC
GTGCAGCTCGCCGACCACTACCAGCAGAACACCCCCATCGGCGACGGCCCCGTGCTGCTGCCCGACAACC
ACTACCTGAGCTACCAGTCCGCCCTGAGCAAAGACCCCAACGAGAAGCGCGATCACATGGTCCTGCTGGA
GTTCGTGACCGCCGCCGGGATCACTCTCGGCATGGACGAGCTGTACAAGTCCGGACTCAGATCTAAGCTG
AACCCTCCTGATGAGAGTGGCCCCGGCTGCATGAGCTGCAAGTGTGTGCTCTCCTGAGGATCTCGAGGAT
ATCGCGGCCGCACTCCTCAGGTGCAGGCTGCCTATCAGAAGGTGGTGGCTGGTGTGGCCAATGCCCTGGC
TCACAAATACCACTGAGATCTTTTTCCCTCTGCCAAAAATTATGGGGACATCATGAAGCCCCTTGAGCAT
CTGACTTCTGGCTAATAAAGGAAATTTATTTTCATTGCAATAGTGTGTTGGAATTTTTTGTGTCTCTCAC
TCGGAAGGACATATGGGAGGGCAAATCATTTAAAACATCAGAATGAGTATTTGGTTTAGAGTTTGGCAAC
ATATGCCATATGCTGGCTGCCATGAACAAAGGTGGCTATAAAGAGGTCATCAGTATATGAAACAGCCCCC
TGCTGTCCATTCCTTATTCCATAGAAAAGCCTTGACTTGAGGTTAGATTTTTTTTATATTTTGTTTTGTG
TTATTTTTTTCTTTAACATCCCTAAAATTTTCCTTACATGTTTTACTAGCCAGATTTTTCCTCCTCTCCT
GACTACTCCCAGTCATAGCTGTCCCTCTTCTCTTATGAAGATCCCTCGACCTGCAGCCCAAGCTTGGCGT
AATCATGGTCATAGCTGTTTCCTGTGTGAAATTGTTATCCGCTCACAATTCCACACAACATACGAGCCGG
AAGCATAAAGTGTAAAGCCTGGGGTGCCTAATGAGTGAGCTAACTCACATTAATTGCGTTGCGCTCACTG
CCCGCTTTCCAGTCGGGAAACCTGTCGTGCCAGCGGATCCGCATCTCAATTAGTCAGCAACCATAGTCCC
GCCCCTAACTCCGCCCATCCCGCCCCTAACTCCGCCCAGTTCCGCCCATTCTCCGCCCCATGGCTGACTA
ATTTTTTTTATTTATGCAGAGGCCGAGGCCGCCTCGGCCTCTGAGCTATTCCAGAAGTAGTGAGGAGGCT
TTTTTGGAGGCCTAGGCTTTTGCAAAAAGCTAACTTGTTTATTGCAGCTTATAATGGTTACAAATAAAGC
AATAGCATCACAAATTTCACAAATAAAGCATTTTTTTCACTGCATTCTAGTTGTGGTTTGTCCAAACTCA
TCAATGTATCTTATCATGTCTGGATCCGCTGCATTAATGAATCGGCCAACGCGCGGGGAGAGGCGGTTTG
CGTATTGGGCGCTCTTCCGCTTCCTCGCTCACTGACTCGCTGCGCTCGGTCGTTCGGCTGCGGCGAGCGG
TATCAGCTCACTCAAAGGCGGTAATACGGTTATCCACAGAATCAGGGGATAACGCAGGAAAGAACATGTG
AGCAAAAGGCCAGCAAAAGGCCAGGAACCGTAAAAAGGCCGCGTTGCTGGCGTTTTTCCATAGGCTCCGC
CCCCCTGACGAGCATCACAAAAATCGACGCTCAAGTCAGAGGTGGCGAAACCCGACAGGACTATAAAGAT
ACCAGGCGTTTCCCCCTGGAAGCTCCCTCGTGCGCTCTCCTGTTCCGACCCTGCCGCTTACCGGATACCT
GTCCGCCTTTCTCCCTTCGGGAAGCGTGGCGCTTTCTCAATGCTCACGCTGTAGGTATCTCAGTTCGGTG
TAGGTCGTTCGCTCCAAGCTGGGCTGTGTGCACGAACCCCCCGTTCAGCCCGACCGCTGCGCCTTATCCG
GTAACTATCGTCTTGAGTCCAACCCGGTAAGACACGACTTATCGCCACTGGCAGCAGCCACTGGTAACAG
GATTAGCAGAGCGAGGTATGTAGGCGGTGCTACAGAGTTCTTGAAGTGGTGGCCTAACTACGGCTACACT
AGAAGGACAGTATTTGGTATCTGCGCTCTGCTGAAGCCAGTTACCTTCGGAAAAAGAGTTGGTAGCTCTT
GATCCGGCAAACAAACCACCGCTGGTAGCGGTGGTTTTTTTGTTTGCAAGCAGCAGATTACGCGCAGAAA
AAAAGGATCTCAAGAAGATCCTTTGATCTTTTCTACGGGGTCTGACGCTCAGTGGAACGAAAACTCACGT
TAAGGGATTTTGGTCATGAGATTATCAAAAAGGATCTTCACCTAGATCCTTTTAAATTAAAAATGAAGTT
TTAAATCAATCTAAAGTATATATGAGTAAACTTGGTCTGACAGTTACCAATGCTTAATCAGTGAGGCACC
TATCTCAGCGATCTGTCTATTTCGTTCATCCATAGTTGCCTGACTCCCCGTCGTGTAGATAACTACGATA
CGGGAGGGCTTACCATCTGGCCCCAGTGCTGCAATGATACCGCGAGACCCACGCTCACCGGCTCCAGATT
TATCAGCAATAAACCAGCCAGCCGGAAGGGCCGAGCGCAGAAGTGGTCCTGCAACTTTATCCGCCTCCAT
CCAGTCTATTAATTGTTGCCGGGAAGCTAGAGTAAGTAGTTCGCCAGTTAATAGTTTGCGCAACGTTGTT
GCCATTGCTACAGGCATCGTGGTGTCACGCTCGTCGTTTGGTATGGCTTCATTCAGCTCCGGTTCCCAAC
GATCAAGGCGAGTTACATGATCCCCCATGTTGTGCAAAAAAGCGGTTAGCTCCTTCGGTCCTCCGATCGT
TGTCAGAAGTAAGTTGGCCGCAGTGTTATCACTCATGGTTATGGCAGCACTGCATAATTCTCTTACTGTC
ATGCCATCCGTAAGATGCTTTTCTGTGACTGGTGAGTACTCAACCAAGTCATTCTGAGAATAGTGTATGC
GGCGACCGAGTTGCTCTTGCCCGGCGTCAATACGGGATAATACCGCGCCACATAGCAGAACTTTAAAAGT
GCTCATCATTGGAAAACGTTCTTCGGGGCGAAAACTCTCAAGGATCTTACCGCTGTTGAGATCCAGTTCG
ATGTAACCCACTCGTGCACCCAACTGATCTTCAGCATCTTTTACTTTCACCAGCGTTTCTGGGTGAGCAA
AAACAGGAAGGCAAAATGCCGCAAAAAAGGGAATAAGGGCGACACGGAAATGTTGAATACTCATACTCTT
CCTTTTTCAATATTATTGAAGCATTTATCAGGGTTATTGTCTCATGAGCGGATACATATTTGAATGTATT
TAGAAAAATAAACAAATAGGGGTTCCGCGCACATTTCCCCGAAAAGTGCCACCTG
