Features (pLannotate 1.2.2; 21 found; start..end, strand, type, name):
      5..384     +  enhancer       CMV enhancer: human cytomegalovirus immediate early enhancer
    386..661     +  promoter       chicken β-actin promoter: No description available
    662..1678    +  intron         chimeric intron: chimera between introns from chicken β-actin and rabbit β-globin
   1739..1762    +  CDS            3xFLAG (fragment): three tandem FLAG® epitope tags
   1759..2506    +  CDS            APEX2 (fragment): soybean ascorbate peroxidase, engineered to serve as a monomeric tag for electron microscopy and live-cell proteomics (Lam et al., 2015) more active than the original APEX due to the A134P mutation
   2513..2539    +  CDS            NES: nuclear export signal from the HIV Rev protein (Fischer et al., 1995)
   2561..3277    +  CDS            Venus: Venus is a basic (constitutively fluorescent) yellow fluorescent protein published in 2002, derived from Aequorea victoria. It is reported to be a rapidly-maturing weak dimer with moderate acid sensitivity.
   3293..3355    +  CDS            H-Ras (fragment): human small GTPase proto-oncoprotein
   3380..3451    +  CDS            HBB (fragment): HBB_PONPY - Experimental evidence at transcript level: Swiss-Prot protein existence level 2. Involved in oxygen transport from the lung to the various peripheral tissues. From Pongo pygmaeus (Bornean orangutan).
   3522..3577    +  polyA_signal   β-globin poly(A) signal: rabbit β-globin polyadenylation signal (Gil and Proudfoot, 1987)
   3962..3978    -  protein_bind   lac operator: The lac repressor binds to the lac operator to inhibit transcription in E. coli. This inhibition can be relieved by adding lactose or isopropyl-β-D-thiogalactopyranoside (IPTG). lac repressor encoded by lacI
   3986..4016    -  promoter       lac promoter: promoter for the E. coli lac operon
   4031..4052    -  protein_bind   CAP binding site: CAP binding activates transcription in the presence of cAMP. E. coli catabolite activator protein
   4065..4104    -  CDS            lacI (fragment): lac repressor; lacI; The lac repressor binds to the lac operator to inhibit transcription in E. coli. This inhibition can be relieved by adding lactose or isopropyl-β-D-thiogalactopyranoside (IPTG).
   4111..4133    +  promoter       SV40 promoter (fragment): SV40 enhancer and early promoter
   4157..4292    +  rep_origin     SV40 ori: SV40 origin of replication
   4312..4446    +  polyA_signal   SV40 poly(A) signal: SV40 polyadenylation signal
   4448..4502    -  CDS            lacI (fragment): lac repressor; lacI; The lac repressor binds to the lac operator to inhibit transcription in E. coli. This inhibition can be relieved by adding lactose or isopropyl-β-D-thiogalactopyranoside (IPTG).
   4685..5273    -  rep_origin     ori: high-copy-number ColE1/pMB1/pBR322/pUC origin of replication
   5444..6304    -  CDS            AmpR: β-lactamase; bla; confers resistance to ampicillin, carbenicillin, and related antibiotics
   6305..6409    -  promoter       AmpR promoter: bla
>Addgene plasmid #168511 | pCAG-Apex2-Venus-CAAX | addgene full sequence | sequence record 329973 | Addgene NGS Result
GGTCGACATTGATTATTGACTAGTTATTAATAGTAATCAATTACGGGGTCATTAGTTCATAGCCCATATA
TGGAGTTCCGCGTTACATAACTTACGGTAAATGGCCCGCCTGGCTGACCGCCCAACGACCCCCGCCCATT
GACGTCAATAATGACGTATGTTCCCATAGTAACGCCAATAGGGACTTTCCATTGACGTCAATGGGTGGAG
TATTTACGGTAAACTGCCCACTTGGCAGTACATCAAGTGTATCATATGCCAAGTACGCCCCCTATTGACG
TCAATGACGGTAAATGGCCCGCCTGGCATTATGCCCAGTACATGACCTTATGGGACTTTCCTACTTGGCA
GTACATCTACGTATTAGTCATCGCTATTACCATGGTCGAGGTGAGCCCCACGTTCTGCTTCACTCTCCCC
ATCTCCCCCCCCTCCCCACCCCCAATTTTGTATTTATTTATTTTTTAATTATTTTGTGCAGCGATGGGGG
CGGGGGGGGGGGGGGSGCGCGCCRGGSGGGGSGGGGSGGGGSGRGGGGSGGGGSGGGGSGAGGCGGAGAG
GTGCGGCGGCAGCCAATCAGAGCGGCGCGCTCCGAAAGTTTCCTTTTATGGCGAGGCGGCGGCGGCGGCG
GCCCTATAAAAAGCGAAGCGCGCGGCGGGCGGGAGTCGCTGCGCGCTGCCTTCGCCCCGTGCCCCGCTCC
GCCGCCGCCTCGCGCCGCCCGCCCCGGCTCTGACTGACCGCGTTACTCCCACAGGTGAGCGGGCGGGACG
GCCCTTCTCCTCCGGGCTGTAATTAGCGCTTGGTTTAATGACGGCTTGTTTCTTTTCTGTGGCTGCGTGA
AAGCCTTGAGGGGCTCCGGGAGGGCCCTTTGTGCGGGGGGAGCGGCTCGGGGGGTGCGTGCGTGTGTGTG
TGCGTGGGGAGCGCCGCGTGCGGCTCCGCGCTGCCCGGCGGCTGTGAGCGCTGCGGGCGCGGCGCGGGGC
TTTGTGCGCTCCGCAGTGTGCGCGAGGGGAGCGCGGCCGGGGGCGGTGCCCCGCGGTGCGGGGGGGGCTG
CGAGGGGAACAAAGGCTGCGTGCGGGGTGTGTGCGTGGGGGGGTGAGCAGGGGGTGTGGGCGCGTCGGTC
GGGCTGCAACCCCCCCTGCACCCCCCTCCCCGAGTTGCTGAGCACGGCCCGGCTTCGGGTGCGGGGCTCC
GTACGGGGCGTGGCGCGGGGCTCGCCGTGCCGGGCGGGGGGTGGCGGCAGGTGGGGGTGCCGGGCGGGGC
GGGGCCGCCTCGGGCCGGGGAGGGCTCGGGGGAGGGGCGCGGCGGCCCCCGGAGCGCCGGCGGCTGTCGA
GGCGCGGCGAGCCGCAGCCATTGCCTTTTATGGTAATCGTGCGAGAGGGCGCAGGGACTTCCTTTGTCCC
AAATCTGTGCGGAGCCGAAATCTGGGAGGCGCCGCCGCACCCCCTCTAGCGGGCGCGGGGCGAAGCGGTG
CGGCGCCGGCAGGAAGGAAATGGGCGGGGAGGGCCTTCGTGCGTCGCCGCGCCGCCGTCCCCTTCTCCCT
CTCCAGCCTCGGGGCTGTCCGCGGGGGGACGGCTGCCTTCGGGGGGGACGGGGCAGGGCGGGGTTCGGCT
TCTGGCGTGTGACCGGCGGCTCTAGAGCCTCTGCTAACCATGTTCATGCCTTCTTCTTTTTCCTACAGCT
CCTGGGCAACGTGCTGGTTATTGTGCTGTCTCATCATTTTGGCAAAGAATTCATGGACTACAAGGATGAC
GACGATAAGGGAAAGTCTTACCCAACTGTGAGTGCTGATTACCAGGACGCCGTTGAGAAGGCGAAGAAGA
AGCTCAGAGGCTTCATCGCTGAGAAGAGATGCGCTCCTCTAATGCTCCGTTTGGCATTCCACTCTGCTGG
AACCTTTGACAAGGGCACGAAGACCGGTGGACCCTTCGGAACCATCAAGCACCCTGCCGAACTGGCTCAC
AGCGCTAACAACGGTCTTGACATCGCTGTTAGGCTTTTGGAGCCACTCAAGGCGGAGTTCCCTATTTTGA
GCTACGCCGATTTCTACCAGTTGGCTGGCGTTGTTGCCGTTGAGGTCACGGGTGGACCTAAGGTTCCATT
CCACCCTGGAAGAGAGGACAAGCCTGAGCCACCACCAGAGGGTCGCTTGCCCGATCCCACTAAGGGTTCT
GACCATTTGAGAGATGTGTTTGGCAAAGCTATGGGGCTTACTGACCAAGATATCGTTGCTCTATCTGGGG
GTCACACTATTGGAGCTGCACACAAGGAGCGTTCTGGATTTGAGGGTCCCTGGACCTCTAATCCTCTTAT
TTTCGACAACTCATACTTCACGGAGTTGTTGAGTGGTGAGAAGGAAGGTCTCCTTCAGCTACCTTCTGAC
AAGGCTCTTTTGTCTGACCCTGTATTCCGCCCTCTCGTTGACAAATATGCAGCGGACGAAGATGCCTTCT
TTGCTGATTACGCTGAGGCTCACCAAAAGCTTTCCGAGCTTGGGTTTGCTGATGCCCTGCAGCTGCCTCC
CCTGGAGCGCCTGACCCTGGACGGAATTCCGGTCGCCACCATGGTGAGCAAGGGCGAGGAGCTGTTCACC
GGGGTGGTGCCCATCCTGGTCGAGCTGGACGGCGACGTAAACGGCCACAAGTTCAGCGTGTCCGGCGAGG
GCGAGGGCGATGCCACCTACGGCAAGCTGACCCTGAAGCTGATCTGCACCACCGGCAAGCTGCCCGTGCC
CTGGCCCACCCTCGTGACCACCCTGGGCTACGGCCTGCAGTGCTTCGCCCGCTACCCCGACCACATGAAG
CAGCACGACTTCTTCAAGTCCGCCATGCCCGAAGGCTACGTCCAGGAGCGCACCATCTTCTTCAAGGACG
ACGGCAACTACAAGACCCGCGCCGAGGTGAAGTTCGAGGGCGACACCCTGGTGAACCGCATCGAGCTGAA
GGGCATCGACTTCAAGGAGGACGGCAACATCCTGGGGCACAAGCTGGAGTACAACTACAACAGCCACAAC
GTCTATATCACCGCCGACAAGCAGAAGAACGGCATCAAGGCCAACTTCAAGATCCGCCACAACATCGAGG
ACGGCGGCGTGCAGCTCGCCGACCACTACCAGCAGAACACCCCCATCGGCGACGGCCCCGTGCTGCTGCC
CGACAACCACTACCTGAGCTACCAGTCCGCCCTGAGCAAAGACCCCAACGAGAAGCGCGATCACATGGTC
CTGCTGGAGTTCGTGACCGCCGCCGGGATCACTCTCGGCATGGACGAGCTGTACAAGTCCGGACTCAGAT
CTAAGCTGAACCCTCCTGATGAGAGTGGCCCCGGCTGCATGAGCTGCAAGTGTGTGCTCTCCTGAGGATC
TCGAGGATATCGCGGCCGCACTCCTCAGGTGCAGGCTGCCTATCAGAAGGTGGTGGCTGGTGTGGCCAAT
GCCCTGGCTCACAAATACCACTGAGATCTTTTTCCCTCTGCCAAAAATTATGGGGACATCATGAAGCCCC
TTGAGCATCTGACTTCTGGCTAATAAAGGAAATTTATTTTCATTGCAATAGTGTGTTGGAATTTTTTGTG
TCTCTCACTCGGAAGGACATATGGGAGGGCAAATCATTTAAAACATCAGAATGAGTATTTGGTTTAGAGT
TTGGCAACATATGCCCATATGCTGGCTGCCATGAACAAAGGTTGGCTATAAAGAGGTCATCAGTATATGA
AACAGCCCCCTGCTGTCCATTCCTTATTCCATAGAAAAGCCTTGACTTGAGGTTAGATTTTTTTTATATT
TTGTTTTGTGTTATTTTTTTCTTTAACATCCCTAAAATTTTCCTTACATGTTTTACTAGCCAGATTTTTC
CTCCTCTCCTGACTACTCCCAGTCATAGCTGTCCCTCTTCTCTTATGGAGATCCCTCGACCTGCAGCCCA
AGCTTGGCGTAATCATGGTCATAGCTGTTTCCTGTGTGAAATTGTTATCCGCTCACAATTCCACACAACA
TACGAGCCGGAAGCATAAAGTGTAAAGCCTGGGGTGCCTAATGAGTGAGCTAACTCACATTAATTGCGTT
GCGCTCACTGCCCGCTTTCCAGTCGGGAAACCTGTCGTGCCAGCAGATCCGCATCTCAATTAGTCAGCAA
CCATAGTCCCGCCCCTAACTCCGCCCATCCCGCCCCTAACTCCGCCCAGTTCCGCCCATTCTCCGCCCCA
TGGCTGACTAATTTTTTTTATTTATGCAGAGGCCGAGGCCGCCTCGGCCTCTGAGCTATTCCAGAAGTAG
TGAGGAGGCTTTTTTGGAGGCCTAGGCTTTTGCAAAAAGCTAACTTGTTTATTGCAGCTTATAATGGTTA
CAAATAAAGCAATAGCATCACAAATTTCACAAATAAAGCATTTTTTTCACTGCATTCTAGTTGTGGTTTG
TCCAAACTCATCAATGTATCTTATCATGTCTGGATCTGCTGCATTAATGAATCGGCCAACGCGCGGGGAG
AGGCGGTTTGCGTATTGGGCGCTCTTCCGCTTCCTCGCTCACTGACTCGCTGCGCTCGGTCGTTCGGCTG
CGGCGAGCGGTATCAGCTCACTCAAAGGCGGTAATACGGTTATCCACAGAATCAGGGGATAACGCAGGAA
AGAACATGTGAGCAAAAGGCCAGCAAAAGGCCAGGAACCGTAAAAAGGCCGCGTTGCTGGCGTTTTTCCA
TAGGCTCCGCCCCCCTGACGAGCATCACAAAAATCGACGCTCAAGTCAGAGGTGGCGAAACCCGACAGGA
CTATAAAGATACCAGGCGTTTCCCCCTGGAAGCTCCCTCGTGCGCTCTCCTGTTCCGACCCTGCCGCTTA
CCGGATACCTGTCCGCCTTTCTCCCTTCGGGAAGCGTGGCGCTTTCTCATAGCTCACGCTGTAGGTATCT
CAGTTCGGTGTAGGTCGTTCGCTCCAAGCTGGGCTGTGTGCACGAACCCCCCGTTCAGCCCGACCGCTGC
GCCTTATCCGGTAACTATCGTCTTGAGTCCAACCCGGTAAGACACGACTTATCGCCACTGGCAGCAGCCA
CTGGTAACAGGATTAGCAGAGCGAGGTATGTAGGCGGTGCTACAGAGTTCTTGAAGTGGTGGCCTAACTA
CGGCTACACTAGAAGAACAGTATTTGGTATCTGCGCTCTGCTGAAGCCAGTTACCTTCGGAAAAAGAGTT
GGTAGCTCTTGATCCGGCAAACAAACCACCGCTGGTAGCGGTGGTTTTTTTGTTTGCAAGCAGCAGATTA
CGCGCAGAAAAAAAGGATCTCAAGAAGATCCTTTGATCTTTTCTACGGGGTCTGACGCTCAGTGGAACGA
AAACTCACGTTAAGGGATTTTGGTCATGAGATTATCAAAAAGGATCTTCACCTAGATCCTTTTAAATTAA
AAATGAAGTTTTAAATCAATCTAAAGTATATATGAGTAAACTTGGTCTGACAGTTACCAATGCTTAATCA
GTGAGGCACCTATCTCAGCGATCTGTCTATTTCGTTCATCCATAGTTGCCTGACTCCCCGTCGTGTAGAT
AACTACGATACGGGAGGGCTTACCATCTGGCCCCAGTGCTGCAATGATACCGCGAGACCCACGCTCACCG
GCTCCAGATTTATCAGCAATAAACCAGCCAGCCGGAAGGGCCGAGCGCAGAAGTGGTCCTGCAACTTTAT
CCGCCTCCATCCAGTCTATTAATTGTTGCCGGGAAGCTAGAGTAAGTAGTTCGCCAGTTAATAGTTTGCG
CAACGTTGTTGCCATTGCTACAGGCATCGTGGTGTCACGCTCGTCGTTTGGTATGGCTTCATTCAGCTCC
GGTTCCCAACGATCAAGGCGAGTTACATGATCCCCCATGTTGTGCAAAAAAGCGGTTAGCTCCTTCGGTC
CTCCGATCGTTGTCAGAAGTAAGTTGGCCGCAGTGTTATCACTCATGGTTATGGCAGCACTGCATAATTC
TCTTACTGTCATGCCATCCGTAAGATGCTTTTCTGTGACTGGTGAGTACTCAACCAAGTCATTCTGAGAA
TAGTGTATGCGGCGACCGAGTTGCTCTTGCCCGGCGTCAATACGGGATAATACCGCGCCACATAGCAGAA
CTTTAAAAGTGCTCATCATTGGAAAACGTTCTTCGGGGCGAAAACTCTCAAGGATCTTACCGCTGTTGAG
ATCCAGTTCGATGTAACCCACTCGTGCACCCAACTGATCTTCAGCATCTTTTACTTTCACCAGCGTTTCT
GGGTGAGCAAAAACAGGAAGGCAAAATGCCGCAAAAAAGGGAATAAGGGCGACACGGAAATGTTGAATAC
TCATACTCTTCCTTTTTCAATATTATTGAAGCATTTATCAGGGTTATTGTCTCATGAGCGGATACATATT
TGAATGTATTTAGAAAAATAAACAAATAGGGGTTCCGCGCACATTTCCCCGAAAAGTGCCACCTG
